Addgene plasmid #100494: pCMV_mEm_4GS_LF82_810
Purpose: Mammalian expression of E. coli LF82_810 CDS fused to mEmerald
Depositing lab: Alan Huett. Depositing organization: University of Nottingham. Publication: A multi-phenotypic imaging screen to identify bacterial effectors by exogenous expression in a HeLa cell line. Collins A, Huett A. Sci Data. 2018 May 15;5:180081. doi: 10.1038/sdata.2018.81. PubMed 29762554.
Backbone
  Vector backbone: pCMV
  Backbone size w/o insert (bp): 4502
  Vector type: Mammalian Expression
Growth in bacteria
  Bacterial resistance: Ampicillin, 100 μg/mL
  Growth temperature: 37°C
  Growth strain: XL1 Blue
  Copy number: High Copy
Gene/Insert
  Gene/Insert name: LF82_810
  Insert size (bp): 399
  Promoter: CMV
  Tag / fusion protein: mEmerald (N terminal on backbone)
  Cloning method: Ligation Independent Cloning
  Sequencing primers: 5′ ACTTCTGCTCTAAAAGCTGCGG; 3′ CACTGCATTCTAGTTGTGGTTTGTC
Terms and licenses: Academic/Nonprofit Terms; Industry Terms: Not Available to Industry
How to cite: pCMV_mEm_4GS_LF82_810 was a gift from Alan Huett (Addgene plasmid # 100494 ; http://n2t.net/addgene:100494 ; RRID:Addgene_100494)
