[The description below was written by a language model from this plasmid's Addgene catalogue record and pLannotate feature annotations shown in this document.]
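Description:
pCMV_mEm_4GS_LF82_810 is a mammalian expression plasmid built on a pCMV backbone (about 4.5 kb without insert; the sequenced record is 4,901 nt) that expresses a coding sequence from E. coli strain LF82, designated LF82_810, as a fusion to the green fluorescent protein mEmerald. It is propagated in E. coli as a high-copy plasmid using a ColE1/pUC-type origin and is selected with ampicillin through the β-lactamase gene and its native promoter. The backbone also carries pUC/pBR322-derived remnants (fragments of lacZα, lacI, rop and bom, plus a lac promoter/operator region) that play no evident role in the mammalian expression unit. No mammalian selection marker is annotated, which is consistent with transient transfection use.

The expression cassette consists of the human cytomegalovirus immediate early enhancer and promoter, followed by a modified SV40 intron with splice donor and acceptor sites that typically improves transcript processing and expression. Next come the mEmerald open reading frame and an SV40 polyadenylation signal. The 399 bp LF82_810 insert was introduced by ligation-independent cloning downstream of mEmerald, so the fluorescent tag sits at the N terminus of the bacterial protein. The "4GS" in the name suggests a glycine-serine linker between the two, although the record does not describe it. The insert itself is not annotated in the feature table, but the unannotated gap between mEmerald and the poly(A) signal is where it would lie. The function of LF82_810 is not stated. The construct comes from a collection made for a multi-phenotypic imaging screen in which candidate bacterial effectors were expressed exogenously in HeLa cells.
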