Features (pLannotate 1.2.2; 16 found; start..end, strand, type, name):
    155..175     -  misc_feature   MCS (fragment): pUC18/19 multiple cloning site
    174..477     +  enhancer       CMV enhancer: human cytomegalovirus immediate early enhancer
    478..681     +  promoter       CMV promoter: human cytomegalovirus (CMV) immediate early promoter
    819..915     +  intron         SV40 intron: modified SV40 intron with splice donor and acceptor sites
    976..1692    +  CDS            mEmerald: mEmerald is a basic (constitutively fluorescent) green fluorescent protein published in 1998, derived from Aequorea victoria. It is reported to be a very rapidly-maturing monomer with moderate acid sensitivity.
   2187..2321    -  polyA_signal   SV40 poly(A) signal: SV40 polyadenylation signal
   2456..2472    -  protein_bind   lac operator: The lac repressor binds to the lac operator to inhibit transcription in E. coli. This inhibition can be relieved by adding lactose or isopropyl-β-D-thiogalactopyranoside (IPTG). lac repressor encoded by lacI
   2480..2510    -  promoter       lac promoter: promoter for the E. coli lac operon
   2525..2546    -  protein_bind   CAP binding site: CAP binding activates transcription in the presence of cAMP. E. coli catabolite activator protein
   2559..2651    -  CDS            lacI (fragment): lac repressor; lacI; The lac repressor binds to the lac operator to inhibit transcription in E. coli. This inhibition can be relieved by adding lactose or isopropyl-β-D-thiogalactopyranoside (IPTG).
   2834..3422    -  rep_origin     ori: high-copy-number ColE1/pMB1/pBR322/pUC origin of replication
   3593..4453    -  CDS            AmpR: β-lactamase; bla; confers resistance to ampicillin, carbenicillin, and related antibiotics
   4454..4558    -  promoter       AmpR promoter: bla
   4653..4688    +  CDS            rop (fragment): Rop protein, which maintains plasmids at low copy number; rop
   4790..4889    +  misc_feature   bom (fragment): basis of mobility region from pBR322
   4895..149     -  CDS            lacZα (fragment) (across the origin): LacZα fragment of β-galactosidase; lacZ fragment
>Addgene plasmid #100494 | pCMV_mEm_4GS_LF82_810 | addgene full sequence | sequence record 212754 | Addgene NGS Result
TTCAGGCTGCGCAACTGTTGGGAAGGGCGATCGGTGCGGGCCTCTTCGCTATTACGCCAGCTGGCGAAAG
GGGGATGTGCTGCAAGGCGATTAAGTTGGGTAACGCCAGGGTTTTCCCAGTCACGACGTTGTAAAACGAC
GGCCAGTGAGTTCGAGCTTGCATGCCTGCAGGTCGTTACATAACTTACGGTAAATGGCCCGCCTGGCTGA
CCGCCCAACGACCCCCGCCCATTGACGTCAATAATGACGTATGTTCCCATAGTAACGCCAATAGGGACTT
TCCATTGACGTCAATGGGTGGAGTATTTACGGTAAACTGCCCACTTGGCAGTACATCAAGTGTATCATAT
GCCAAGTACGCCCCCTATTGACGTCAATGACGGTAAATGGCCCGCCTGGCATTATGCCCAGTACATGACC
TTATGGGACTTTCCTACTTGGCAGTACATCTACGTATTAGTCATCGCTATTACCATGGTGATGCGGTTTT
GGCAGTACATCAATGGGCGTGGATAGCGGTTTGACTCACGGGGATTTCCAAGTCTCCACCCCATTGACGT
CAATGGGAGTTTGTTTTGGCACCAAAATCAACGGGACTTTCCAAAATGTCGTAACAACTCCGCCCCATTG
ACGCAAATGGGCGGTAGGCGTGTACGGTGGGAGGTCTATATAAGCAGAGCTCGTTTAGTGAACCGTCAGA
TCGCCTGGAGACGCCATCCACGCTGTTTTGACCTCCATAGAAGACACCGGGACCGATCCAGCCTCCGGAC
TCTAGAGGATCCGGTACTAGAGGAACTGAAAAACCAGAAAGTTAACTGGTAAGTTTAGTCTTTTTGTCTT
TTATTTCAGGTCCCGGATCCGGTGGTGGTGCAAATCAAAGAACTGCTCCTCAGTGGATGTTGCCTTTACT
TCTAGGCCTGTACGGAAGTGTTACTTCTGCTCTAAAAGCTGCGGAATTGTACCCGCGGGCCCACCATGGT
GAGCAAGGGCGAGGAGCTGTTCACCGGGGTGGTGCCCATCCTGGTCGAGCTGGACGGCGACGTAAACGGC
CACAAGTTCAGCGTGTCCGGCGAGGGCGAGGGCGATGCCACCTACGGCAAGCTGACCCTGAAGTTCATCT
GCACCACCGGCAAGCTGCCCGTGCCCTGGCCCACCCTCGTGACCACCTTGACCTACGGCGTGCAGTGCTT
CGCCCGCTACCCCGACCACATGAAGCAGCACGACTTCTTCAAGTCCGCCATGCCCGAAGGCTACGTCCAG
GAGCGCACCATCTTCTTCAAGGACGACGGCAACTACAAGACCCGCGCCGAGGTGAAGTTCGAGGGCGACA
CCCTGGTGAACCGCATCGAGCTGAAGGGCATCGACTTCAAGGAGGACGGCAACATCCTGGGGCACAAGCT
GGAGTACAACTACAACAGCCACAAGGTCTATATCACCGCCGACAAGCAGAAGAACGGCATCAAGGTGAAC
TTCAAGACCCGCCACAACATCGAGGACGGCAGCGTGCAGCTCGCCGACCACTACCAGCAGAACACCCCCA
TCGGCGACGGCCCCGTGCTGCTGCCCGACAACCACTACCTGAGCACCCAGTCCAAGCTGAGCAAAGACCC
CAACGAGAAGCGCGATCACATGGTCCTGCTGGAGTTCGTGACCGCCGCCGGGATCACTCTCGGCATGGAC
GAGCTGTACAAGCGAATTGGTGGAGGGGGCGGTTCCGGTGGCGGAGGTTCCCGAATTCGTCGACGGAGAT
CTGATATGAACCTAAGCGGGCAATCATTAGTTTGGACTTGCTTCAATGCTCTGTGCCTGGAAGATTTTCA
TCTGAATGCTTTGTGGGAGAAATTTTCAATCCTGAGAATAGACTTTCCGGTTGTTAGTTTGGCTCATCGG
GATATGTTTTCGTTTTTACCCAATAAAAAGGTCTTACTGATGAAAGAGAATATTCCTGCTGTTACGCGTA
CACGTATTGATGTTGGCTGCTGTGACAGCAGTGCAGTTTTTGTGCTTGATAATGGTCACGATCATTTCGC
TGTTTCCCTTGAAACGGTACTCTCATGTCTGAAGGTGGCAGAGGAACACGGCCATGTACCTGAAATTGGC
GCGGATTGGTGGTGTCTTATCGCTAACCATACTGCGCTGGGATACCCGTCATGAATCGGTACCCTCGAGA
AGCTTGCGGCCGCGGGGATCCAGACATGATAAGATACATTGATGAGTTTGGACAAACCACAACTAGAATG
CAGTGAAAAAAATGCTTTATTTGTGAAATTTGTGATGCTATTGCTTTATTTGTAACCATTATAAGCTGCA
ATAAACAAGTTAACAACAACAATTGCATTCATTTTATGTTTCAGGTTCAGGGGGAGGTGTGGGAGGTTTT
TTCGGATCCTCTAGAGTCGATCTGCAGGCATGCTAGCTTGGCGTAATCATGGTCATAGCTGTTTCCTGTG
TGAAATTGTTATCCGCTCACAATTCCACACAACATACGAGCCGGAAGCATAAAGTGTAAAGCCTGGGGTG
CCTAATGAGTGAGCTAACTCACATTAATTGCGTTGCGCTCACTGCCCGCTTTCCAGTCGGGAAACCTGTC
GTGCCAGCTGCATTAATGAATCGGCCAACGCGCGGGGAGAGGCGGTTTGCGTATTGGGCGCTCTTCCGCT
TCCTCGCTCACTGACTCGCTGCGCTCGGTCGTTCGGCTGCGGCGAGCGGTATCAGCTCACTCAAAGGCGG
TAATACGGTTATCCACAGAATCAGGGGATAACGCAGGAAAGAACATGTGAGCAAAAGGCCAGCAAAAGGC
CAGGAACCGTAAAAAGGCCGCGTTGCTGGCGTTTTTCCATAGGCTCCGCCCCCCTGACGAGCATCACAAA
AATCGACGCTCAAGTCAGAGGTGGCGAAACCCGACAGGACTATAAAGATACCAGGCGTTTCCCCCTGGAA
GCTCCCTCGTGCGCTCTCCTGTTCCGACCCTGCCGCTTACCGGATACCTGTCCGCCTTTCTCCCTTCGGG
AAGCGTGGCGCTTTCTCATAGCTCACGCTGTAGGTATCTCAGTTCGGTGTAGGTCGTTCGCTCCAAGCTG
GGCTGTGTGCACGAACCCCCCGTTCAGCCCGACCGCTGCGCCTTATCCGGTAACTATCGTCTTGAGTCCA
ACCCGGTAAGACACGACTTATCGCCACTGGCAGCAGCCACTGGTAACAGGATTAGCAGAGCGAGGTATGT
AGGCGGTGCTACAGAGTTCTTGAAGTGGTGGCCTAACTACGGCTACACTAGAAGAACAGTATTTGGTATC
TGCGCTCTGCTGAAGCCAGTTACCTTCGGAAAAAGAGTTGGTAGCTCTTGATCCGGCAAACAAACCACCG
CTGGTAGCGGTGGTTTTTTTGTTTGCAAGCAGCAGATTACGCGCAGAAAAAAAGGATCTCAAGAAGATCC
TTTGATCTTTTCTACGGGGTCTGACGCTCAGTGGAACGAAAACTCACGTTAAGGGATTTTGGTCATGAGA
TTATCAAAAAGGATCTTCACCTAGATCCTTTTAAATTAAAAATGAAGTTTTAAATCAATCTAAAGTATAT
ATGAGTAAACTTGGTCTGACAGTTACCAATGCTTAATCAGTGAGGCACCTATCTCAGCGATCTGTCTATT
TCGTTCATCCATAGTTGCCTGACTCCCCGTCGTGTAGATAACTACGATACGGGAGGGCTTACCATCTGGC
CCCAGTGCTGCAATGATACCGCGAGACCCACGCTCACCGGCTCCAGATTTATCAGCAATAAACCAGCCAG
CCGGAAGGGCCGAGCGCAGAAGTGGTCCTGCAACTTTATCCGCCTCCATCCAGTCTATTAATTGTTGCCG
GGAAGCTAGAGTAAGTAGTTCGCCAGTTAATAGTTTGCGCAACGTTGTTGCCATTGCTACAGGCATCGTG
GTGTCACGCTCGTCGTTTGGTATGGCTTCATTCAGCTCCGGTTCCCAACGATCAAGGCGAGTTACATGAT
CCCCCATGTTGTGCAAAAAAGCGGTTAGCTCCTTCGGTCCTCCGATCGTTGTCAGAAGTAAGTTGGCCGC
AGTGTTATCACTCATGGTTATGGCAGCACTGCATAATTCTCTTACTGTCATGCCATCCGTAAGATGCTTT
TCTGTGACTGGTGAGTACTCAACCAAGTCATTCTGAGAATAGTGTATGCGGCGACCGAGTTGCTCTTGCC
CGGCGTCAATACGGGATAATACCGCGCCACATAGCAGAACTTTAAAAGTGCTCATCATTGGAAAACGTTC
TTCGGGGCGAAAACTCTCAAGGATCTTACCGCTGTTGAGATCCAGTTCGATGTAACCCACTCGTGCACCC
AACTGATCTTCAGCATCTTTTACTTTCACCAGCGTTTCTGGGTGAGCAAAAACAGGAAGGCAAAATGCCG
CAAAAAAGGGAATAAGGGCGACACGGAAATGTTGAATACTCATACTCTTCCTTTTTCAATATTATTGAAG
CATTTATCAGGGTTATTGTCTCATGAGCGGATACATATTTGAATGTATTTAGAAAAATAAACAAATAGGG
GTTCCGCGCACATTTCCCCGAAAAGTGCCACCTGACGTCTAAGAAACCATTATTATCATGACATTAACCT
ATAAAAATAGGCGTATCACGAGGCCCTTTCGTCTCGCGCGTTTCGGTGATGACGGTGAAAACCTCTGACA
CATGCAGCTCCCGGAGACGGTCACAGCTTGTCTGTAAGCGGATGCCGGGAGCAGACAAGCCCGTCAGGGC
GCGTCAGCGGGTGTTGGCGGGTGTCGGGGCTGGCTTAACTATGCGGCATCAGAGCAGATTGTACTGAGAG
TGCACCATATGCGGTGTGAAATACCGCACAGATGCGTAAGGAGAAAATACCGCATCAGGCGCCATTCGCC
A
